>Addgene plasmid #197339 | Nxn-1 beta Flag/pCMV | addgene full sequence | sequence record 401579 | Addgene NGS Result
GAAGATCCTTTGATCTTTTCTACGGGGTCTGACGCTCAGTGGAACGAAAACTCACGTTAAGGGATTTTGG
TCATGAGATTATCAAAAAGGATCTTCACCTAGATCCTTTTAAATTAAAAATGAAGTTTTAAATCAATCTA
AAGTATATATGAGTAAACTTGGTCTGACAGTTACCAATGCTTAATCAGTGAGGCACCTATCTCAGCGATC
TGTCTATTTCGTTCATCCATAGTTGCCTGACTCCCCGTCGTGTAGATAACTACGATACGGGAGGGCTTAC
CATCTGGCCCCAGTGCTGCAATGATACCGCGAGACCCACGCTCACCGGCTCCAGATTTATCAGCAATAAA
CCAGCCAGCCGGAAGGGCCGAGCGCAGAAGTGGTCCTGCAACTTTATCCGCCTCCATCCAGTCTATTAAT
TGTTGCCGGGAAGCTAGAGTAAGTAGTTCGCCAGTTAATAGTTTGCGCAACGTTGTTGCCATTGCTACAG
GCATCGTGGTGTCACGCTCGTCGTTTGGTATGGCTTCATTCAGCTCCGGTTCCCAACGATCAAGGCGAGT
TACATGATCCCCCATGTTGTGCAAAAAAGCGGTTAGCTCCTTCGGTCCTCCGATCGTTGTCAGAAGTAAG
TTGGCCGCAGTGTTATCACTCATGGTTATGGCAGCACTGCATAATTCTCTTACTGTCATGCCATCCGTAA
GATGCTTTTCTGTGACTGGTGAGTACTCAACCAAGTCATTCTGAGAATAGTGTATGCGGCGACCGAGTTG
CTCTTGCCCGGCGTCAATACGGGATAATACCGCGCCACATAGCAGAACTTTAAAAGTGCTCATCATTGGA
AAACGTTCTTCGGGGCGAAAACTCTCAAGGATCTTACCGCTGTTGAGATCCAGTTCGATGTAACCCACTC
GTGCACCCAACTGATCTTCAGCATCTTTTACTTTCACCAGCGTTTCTGGGTGAGCAAAAACAGGAAGGCA
AAATGCCGCAAAAAAGGGAATAAGGGCGACACGGAAATGTTGAATACTCATACTCTTCCTTTTTCAATAT
TATTGAAGCATTTATCAGGGTTATTGTCTCATGAGCGGATACATATTTGAATGTATTTAGAAAAATAAAC
AAATAGGGGTTCCGCGCACATTTCCCCGAAAAGTGCCACCTG
[124 nt withheld, positions 1163-1286]
C
[91 nt withheld, positions 1288-1378]
A
[49 nt withheld, positions 1380-1428]
CCTTTGACGTTGGAGTCCACGTTCTTT
[37 nt withheld, positions 1456-1492]
ACCCTATCTCGGTCTATTCTTTTGATTTATAAGGGATTTTGCCGATTTCGGCCTATTGGTTAAAAAATGA
GCTGATTTAACAAAAATTTAACGCGAATTTTAACAAAATATTAACGCTTACAATTTCCATTCGCCATTCA
GGCTGCGCAACTGTTGGGAAGGGCGATCGGTGCGGGCCTCTTCGCTATTACGCCAGCTGGCGAAAGGGGG
ATGTGCTGCAAGGCGATTAAGTTGGGTAACGCCAGGGTTTTCCCAGTCACGACGTTGTAAAACGACGGCC
AGTGCCAAGCTGATCTATACATTGAATCAATATTGGCAATTAGCCATATTAGTCATTGGTTATATAGCAT
AAATCAATATTGGCTATTGGCCATTGCATACGTTGTATCTATATCATAATATGTACATTTATATTGGCTC
ATGTCCAATATGACCGCCATGTTGACATTGATTATTGACTAGTTATTAATAGTAATCAATTACGGGGTCA
TTAGTTCATAGCCCATATATGGAGTTCCGCGTTACATAACTTACGGTAAATGGCCCGCCTGGCTGACCGC
CCAACGACCCCCGCCCATTGACGTCAATAATGACGTATGTTCCCATAGTAACGCCAATAGGGACTTTCCA
TTGACGTCAATGGGTGGAGTATTTACGGTAAACTGCCCACTTGGCAGTACATCAAGTGTATCATATGCCA
AGTCCGCCCCCTATTGACGTCAATGACGGTAAATGGCCCGCCTGGCATTATGCCCAGTACATGACCTTAC
GGGACTTTCCTACTTGGCAGTACATCTACGTATTAGTCATCGCTATTACCATGGTGATGCGGTTTTGGCA
GTACACCAATGGGCGTGGATAGCGGTTTGACTCACGGGGATTTCCAAGTCTCCACCCCATTGACGTCAAT
GGGAGTTTGTTTTGGCACCAAAATCAACGGGACTTTCCAAAATGTCGTAATAACCCCGCCCCGTTGACGC
AAATGGGCGGTAGGCGTGTACGGTGGGAGGTCTATATAAGCAGAGCTCGTTTAGTGAACCGTCAGAATTC
AGATCTGAATTCGATCGTTTAGTGAACCGTCAGAATTAATTCACCATGTCTGCACTTCTGATCCTAGCTC
TTGTTGGAGCTGCAGTTGCTGACTACAAAGACGATGACGACAAGCTTGCGGCCGCGGCATCCAGTTTGGG
AGCGCACCACATCCACCATTTCCATGGCAGCAGCAAGCATCATTCAGTGCCTATTGCAATCTACAGGTCA
CCAGCATCCTTGCGAGGCGGACACGCTGGGACGACGTATATCTTTAGCAAAGGTGGTGGACAAATTACAT
ATAAGTGGCCTCCTAATGACCGACCCAGTACACGAGCAGACAGGCTGGCCATCGGGTTTAGCACTGTTCA
GAAGGAAGCAGTGTTGGTGCGTGTGGACAGTTCCTCGGGCCTGGGTGACTACCTTGAGCTGCACATACAC
CAAGGAAAAATTGGAGTTAAATTTAATGTTGGGACAGATGACATCGCCATTGAGGAGTCCAATGCAATCA
TTAATGATGGAAAATACCATGTAGTGCGTTTCACGAGGAGTGGTGGCAATGCCACGTTACAGGTGGACAG
CTGGCCAGTCATCGAACGATACCCTGCAGGGCGTCAGCTCACAATCTTCAATAGCCAAGCAACCATAATA
ATTGGCGGGAAAGAGCAGGGCCAGCCCTTCCAGGGCCAGCTCTCTGGGCTTTACTACAATGGCTTGAAAG
TTCTGAATATGGCGGCAGAGAACGATGCCAACATCGCCATAGTGGGAAATGTGAGGCTGGTCGGTGAAGT
GCCTTCCTCTATGACAACTGAGTCGACAGCCACTGCCATGCAGTCCGAGATGTCCACCTCAATCATGGAG
ACCACCACAACCCTGGCTACCAGCACAGCTCGACGAGGAAAGCCCCCCACAAAGGAGCCTATCAGCCAGA
CCACGGATGATATCCTTGTGGCCTCGGCAGAGTGTCCCAGCGACGATGAGGACATTGACCCCTGTGAGCC
GAGCTCAGCCAACCCCACCCGAGTGGGCGGCCGCGAACCATACCCAGGCTCGGCAGAGGTGATCCGGGAG
TCTAGCAGTACCACTGGCATGGTGGTGGGGATTGTCGCAGCAGCAGCTCTGTGCATCCTCATCCTCCTCT
ATGCCATGTACAAGTACAGAAACCGGGATGAAGGTTCATATCACGTGGATGAGAGTCGAAACTACATCAG
TAACTCAGCACAGTCCAATGGGGCTGTGGTCAAGGAGAAGCAGCCCAGCAGTGCGAAAAGCGCCAACAAA
AACAAGAAGAACAAGGATAAGGAGTATTATGTCTGACTCGACTCTAGAGGATCCCGGGTGGCATCCCTGT
GACCCCTCCCCAGTGCCTCTCCTGGCCCTGGAAGTTGCCACTCCAGTGCCCACGAGCCTTGTCCTAATAA
AATTAAGTTGCATCATTTTGTCTGACTAGGTGTCCTTCTATAATATTATGGGGTGGAGGGGGGTGGTATG
GAGCAAGGGGCAAGTTGGGAAGACAACCTGTAGGGCCTGCGGGGTCTATTGGGAACCAAGCTGGAGTGCA
GTGGCACAATCTTGGCTCACTGCAATCTCCGCCTCCTGGGTTCAAGCGATTCTCCTGCCTCAGCCTCCCG
AGTTGTTGGGATTCCAGGCATGCATGACCAGGCTCAGCTAATTTTTGTTTTTTTGGTAGAGACGGGGTTT
CACCATATTGGCCAGGCTGGTCTCCAACTCCTAATCTCAGGTGATCTACCCACCTTGGCCTCCCAAATTG
CTGGGATTACAGGCGTGAACCACTGCTCCCTTCCCTGTCCTTCTGATTTTAAAATAACTATACCAGCAGG
AGGACGTCCAGACACAGCATAGGCTACCTGGCCATGCCCAACCGGTGGGACATTTGAGTTGCTTGCTTGG
CACTGTCCTCTCATGCGTTGGGTCCACTCAGTAGATGCCTGTTGAATTGGGTACGCGGCCAGCTTGGCTG
TGGAATGTGTGTCAGTTAGGGTGTGGAAAGTCCCCAGGCTCCCCAGCAGGCAGAAGTATGCAAAGCATGC
ATCTCAATTAGTCAGCAACCAGGTGTGGAAAGTCCCCAGGCTCCCCAGCAGGCAGAAGTATGCAAAGCAT
GCATCTCAATTAGTCAGCAACCATAGTCCCGCCCCTAACTCCGCCCATCCCGCCCCTAACTCCGCCCAGT
TCCGCCCATTCTCCGCCCCATGGCTGACTAATTTTTTTTATTTATGCAGAGGCCGAGGCCGCCTCGGCCT
CTGAGCTATTCCAGAAGTAGTGAGGAGGCTTTTTTGGAGGAATTCCCTATAGTGAGTCGTATTAAATTCG
TAATCATGTCATAGCTGTTTCCTGTGTGAAATTGTTATCCGCTCACAATTCCACACAACATACGAGCCGG
AAGCATAAAGTGTAAAGCCTGGGGTGCCTAATGAGTGAGCTAACTCACATTAATTGCGTTGCGCTCACTG
CCCGCTTTCCAGTCGGGAAACCTGTCGTGCCAGCTGCATTAATGAATCGGCCAACGCGCGGGGAGAGGCG
GTTTGCGTATTGGGCGCTCTTCCGCTTCCTCGCTCACTGACTCGCTGCGCTCGGTCGTTCGGCTGCGGCG
AGCGGTATCAGCTCACTCAAAGGCGGTAATACGGTTATCCACAGAATCAGGGGATAACGCAGGAAAGAAC
ATGTGAGCAAAAGGCCAGCAAAAGGCCAGGAACCGTAAAAAGGCCGCGTTGCTGGCGTTTTTCCATAGGC
TCCGCCCCCCTGACGAGCATCACAAAAATCGACGCTCAAGTCAGAGGTGGCGAAACCCGACAGGACTATA
AAGATACCAGGCGTTTCCCCCTGGAAGCTCCCTCGTGCGCTCTCCTGTTCCGACCCTGCCGCTTACCGGA
TACCTGTCCGCCTTTCTCCCTTCGGGAAGCGTGGCGCTTTCTCATAGCTCACGCTGTAGGTATCTCAGTT
CGGTGTAGGTCGTTCGCTCCAAGCTGGGCTGTGTGCACGAACCCCCCGTTCAGCCCGACCGCTGCGCCTT
ATCCGGTAACTATCGTCTTGAGTCCAACCCGGTAAGACACGACTTATCGCCACTGGCAGCAGCCACTGGT
AACAGGATTAGCAGAGCGAGGTATGTAGGCGGTGCTACAGAGTTCTTGAAGTGGTGGCCTAACTACGGCT
ACACTAGAAGAACAGTATTTGGTATCTGCGCTCTGCTGAAGCCAGTTACCTTCGGAAAAAGAGTTGGTAG
CTCTTGATCCGGCAAACAAACCACCGCTGGTAGCGGTGGTTTTTTTGTTTGCAAGCAGCAGATTACGCGC
AGAAAAAAAGGATCTCAA
Features (pLannotate 1.2.2; 18 found; start..end, strand, type, name):
    171..1031    -  CDS            AmpR: β-lactamase; bla; confers resistance to ampicillin, carbenicillin, and related antibiotics
   1032..1136    -  promoter       AmpR promoter: bla
   1163..1591    +  rep_origin     f1 ori (sequence partly withheld): f1 bacteriophage origin of replication; arrow indicates direction of (+) strand synthesis
   1622..1776    -  CDS            lacZα (fragment): LacZα fragment of β-galactosidase; lacZ fragment
   1936..2315    +  enhancer       CMV enhancer: human cytomegalovirus immediate early enhancer
   2317..2516    +  promoter       CMV promoter: human cytomegalovirus (CMV) immediate early promoter
   2557..2576    +  promoter       tight TRE promoter (fragment): Tet-responsive promoter PTight, consisting of seven tet operator sequences followed by the minimal CMV promoter
   2588..2632    +  CDS            preprotrypsin leader: leader sequence from mouse preprotrypsin
   2675..3835    +  CDS            Nrxn1 (fragment): NRX1B_MOUSE - Experimental evidence at protein level: Swiss-Prot protein existence level 1. Neuronal cell surface protein that may be involved in cell recognition and cell adhesion by forming intracellular junctions through binding to neuroligins. May play a role in formation or maintenance of synaptic junctions. May mediate intracellular signaling. May play a role in angiogenesis (By similarity). From Mus musculus (Mouse).
   3840..3857    -  misc_feature   MCS (fragment): pUC18/19 multiple cloning site
   3858..4480    +  polyA_signal   hGH poly(A) signal: human growth hormone polyadenylation signal
   4522..4819    +  promoter       SV40 promoter: SV40 enhancer and early promoter
   4828..4846    -  promoter       T7 promoter: promoter for bacteriophage T7 RNA polymerase
   4884..4900    -  protein_bind   lac operator: The lac repressor binds to the lac operator to inhibit transcription in E. coli. This inhibition can be relieved by adding lactose or isopropyl-β-D-thiogalactopyranoside (IPTG). lac repressor encoded by lacI
   4908..4938    -  promoter       lac promoter: promoter for the E. coli lac operon
   4953..4974    -  protein_bind   CAP binding site: CAP binding activates transcription in the presence of cAMP. E. coli catabolite activator protein
   4987..5079    -  CDS            lacI (fragment): lac repressor; lacI; The lac repressor binds to the lac operator to inhibit transcription in E. coli. This inhibition can be relieved by adding lactose or isopropyl-β-D-thiogalactopyranoside (IPTG).
   5262..5850    -  rep_origin     ori: high-copy-number ColE1/pMB1/pBR322/pUC origin of replication
