[The description below was written by a language model from this plasmid's Addgene catalogue record and pLannotate feature annotations shown in this document.]
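Description:
Nxn-1 beta Flag/pCMV is a 5,850-nt mammalian expression plasmid built on a pCMV backbone and carrying rat neurexin 1beta (Nrxn1) for expression in transfected cells. It is propagated in E. coli through a high-copy ColE1/pUC-type origin and selected with ampicillin via a β-lactamase gene under its own promoter. An f1 phage origin is also present, along with backbone remnants of the lac region (lacZα and lacI fragments, lac promoter and operator, CAP site) and a T7 promoter. An SV40 enhancer/early promoter element lies downstream of the expression cassette, but the annotation shows no mammalian selection marker associated with it.

The expression cassette is driven by the human cytomegalovirus immediate early enhancer and promoter; the short "tight TRE" hit just downstream most likely reflects the minimal CMV sequence shared by those promoters rather than tetracycline regulation. The open reading frame begins with a preprotrypsin leader, a heterologous secretion signal that directs the protein into the secretory pathway, followed by the Nrxn1 coding sequence. This sequence is annotated as a fragment and was matched to the mouse neurexin 1beta reference, although the catalogue gives rat as the species. Transcripts are terminated by the human growth hormone polyadenylation signal. The catalogue lists a C-terminal Flag tag on the insert, but the feature table does not annotate a Flag epitope, so its exact position cannot be confirmed from the annotation.

According to the depositor, the plasmid is a validated antigen construct for an anti-neurexin-1-beta recombinant antibody. It provides a source of tagged neurexin 1beta in mammalian cells for testing antibody specificity.
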