Addgene plasmid #197339: Nxn-1 beta Flag/pCMV
Purpose: Plasmid expressing an antigen targeting Neurexin 1beta
Depositing lab: Thomas Südhof. Depositing organization: Stanford University.
Backbone
  Vector backbone: pCMV
  Backbone manufacturer: #58267 (alt)
  Vector type: Mammalian Expression
Growth in bacteria
  Bacterial resistance: Ampicillin, 100 μg/mL
  Growth temperature: 37°C
  Growth strain: DH5alpha
  Copy number: Unknown
Gene/Insert
  Gene/Insert name: Neurexin 1beta
  Species: R. norvegicus (rat)
  Entrez Gene: Nrxn1 (a.k.a. Nrxn1b)
  Tag / fusion protein: Flag (C terminal on insert)
  Cloning method: Unknown
Terms and licenses: Academic/Nonprofit Terms; Industry Terms: Not Available to Industry
Depositor comments: This is a validated antigen plasmid of Anti-Neurexin-1-Beta [N170A/1.1R].
How to cite: Nxn-1 beta Flag/pCMV was a gift from Thomas Südhof (Addgene plasmid # 197339 ; http://n2t.net/addgene:197339 ; RRID:Addgene_197339)
